>Addgene plasmid #200554 | pDEST40-CES2A-ΔC | addgene full sequence | sequence record 392389 | Addgene NGS Result
GAAGATCCTTTGATCTTTTCTACGGGGTCTGACGCTCAGTGGAACGAAAACTCACGTTAAGGGATTTTGG
TCATGAGATTATCAAAAAGGATCTTCACCTAGATCCTTTTAAATTAAAAATGAAGTTTTAAATCAATCTA
AAGTATATATGAGTAAACTTGGTCTGACAGTTACCAATGCTTAATCAGTGAGGCACCTATCTCAGCGATC
TGTCTATTTCGTTCATCCATAGTTGCCTGACTCCCCGTCGTGTAGATAACTACGATACGGGAGGGCTTAC
CATCTGGCCCCAGTGCTGCAATGATACCGCGAGACCCACGCTCACCGGCTCCAGATTTATCAGCAATAAA
CCAGCCAGCCGGAAGGGCCGAGCGCAGAAGTGGTCCTGCAACTTTATCCGCCTCCATCCAGTCTATTAAT
TGTTGCCGGGAAGCTAGAGTAAGTAGTTCGCCAGTTAATAGTTTGCGCAACGTTGTTGCCATTGCTACAG
GCATCGTGGTGTCACGCTCGTCGTTTGGTATGGCTTCATTCAGCTCCGGTTCCCAACGATCAAGGCGAGT
TACATGATCCCCCATGTTGTGCAAAAAAGCGGTTAGCTCCTTCGGTCCTCCGATCGTTGTCAGAAGTAAG
TTGGCCGCAGTGTTATCACTCATGGTTATGGCAGCACTGCATAATTCTCTTACTGTCATGCCATCCGTAA
GATGCTTTTCTGTGACTGGTGAGTACTCAACCAAGTCATTCTGAGAATAGTGTATGCGGCGACCGAGTTG
CTCTTGCCCGGCGTCAATACGGGATAATACCGCGCCACATAGCAGAACTTTAAAAGTGCTCATCATTGGA
AAACGTTCTTCGGGGCGAAAACTCTCAAGGATCTTACCGCTGTTGAGATCCAGTTCGATGTAACCCACTC
GTGCACCCAACTGATCTTCAGCATCTTTTACTTTCACCAGCGTTTCTGGGTGAGCAAAAACAGGAAGGCA
AAATGCCGCAAAAAAGGGAATAAGGGCGACACGGAAATGTTGAATACTCATACTCTTCCTTTTTCAATAT
TATTGAAGCATTTATCAGGGTTATTGTCTCATGAGCGGATACATATTTGAATGTATTTAGAAAAATAAAC
AAATAGGGGTTCCGCGCACATTTCCCCGAAAAGTGCCACCTGACGTCGACGGATCGGGAGATCTCCCGAT
CCCCTATGGTGCACTCTCAGTACAATCTGCTCTGATGCCGCATAGTTAAGCCAGTATCTGCTCCCTGCTT
GTGTGTTGGAGGTCGCTGAGTAGTGCGCGAGCAAAATTTAAGCTACAACAAGGCAAGGCTTGACCGACAA
TTGCATGAAGAATCTGCTTAGGGTTAGGCGTTTTGCGCTGCTTCGCGATGTACGGGCCAGATATACGCGT
TGACATTGATTATTGACTAGTTATTAATAGTAATCAATTACGGGGTCATTAGTTCATAGCCCATATATGG
AGTTCCGCGTTACATAACTTACGGTAAATGGCCCGCCTGGCTGACCGCCCAACGACCCCCGCCCATTGAC
GTCAATAATGACGTATGTTCCCATAGTAACGCCAATAGGGACTTTCCATTGACGTCAATGGGTGGAGTAT
TTACGGTAAACTGCCCACTTGGCAGTACATCAAGTGTATCATATGCCAAGTACGCCCCCTATTGACGTCA
ATGACGGTAAATGGCCCGCCTGGCATTATGCCCAGTACATGACCTTATGGGACTTTCCTACTTGGCAGTA
CATCTACGTATTAGTCATCGCTATTACCATGGTGATGCGGTTTTGGCAGTACATCAATGGGCGTGGATAG
CGGTTTGACTCACGGGGATTTCCAAGTCTCCACCCCATTGACGTCAATGGGAGTTTGTTTTGGCACCAAA
ATCAACGGGACTTTCCAAAATGTCGTAACAACTCCGCCCCATTGACGCAAATGGGCGGTAGGCGTGTACG
GTGGGAGGTCTATATAAGCAGAGCTCTCTGGCTAACTAGAGAACCCACTGCTTACTGGCTTATCGAAATT
AATACGACTCACTATAGGGAGACCCAAGCTGGCTAGTTAAGCTATCAACAAGTTTGTACAAAAAAGCAGG
CTCCGCGGCCGCCCCCTTCACCGCCACCATGCCATTGGCTAGACTTCCTGGTTGGCTGTGTGTTGTTGCC
TGTGGGCTCCTGCTTCTCCTCCAGCATGTGCATGGCGACTACAAGGATGACGACGATAAGGGGGGCGGTC
AGGACTCAGCCAGCCCCATCAGGAACACCCACAGGGGTCAGGTGAGAGGCAGCTTTGTCCACGTGAAGGA
CACTAAATCTGGTGTCCATGCCTTCCTGGGAATCCCCTTTGCCAAGCCTCCTGTAGGACTACTGCGCTTT
GCACCTCCTGAGGACCCTGAGCCATGGAGTGGTGTGAGAGATGGGACCTCACAGCCGGCCATGTGTCTGC
AGCCTGATATAATGAATTTAGAGGATGCGAAGGAAATGAATCTGATCCTGCCTCCCATCTCTATGTCCGA
GGACTGCCTGTATCTCAACATCTACACACCAACCCACGCCCAGGAGGGCTCTAACCTGCCTGTGATGGTA
TGGATCCACGGTGGTGGACTGGTTGTAGGATCAGCTTCCATGAATGATGTATCTAAACTGGCAGCCACTG
AGGAAATAGTAATTGTCGCCATCCAGTATCGCTTGGGGGTCCTTGGCTTCTTCAGCACTGGAGACCAGCA
TGCCAGAGGCAACTGGGGATACCTGGACCAAGTGGCTGCCTTACGCTGGGTGCAGAAGAATATTGCTTAC
TTTGGAGGCAACCGTGACAGGGTCACTATATTTGGAGTCTCAGCAGGAGGTACAAGTGTGTCTTCTCATA
TTCTGTCCCCAATGTCCAAAGGACTCTTTCATGGAGCCATTATGCAGAGTGGAGTGGCCCTGCTGCCTGA
CCTCATCTCTGACACTTCTGAGGTGGTCTACAAGACAGTAGCCAACCTATCTGGTTGTGAAGCCACAGAC
TCAGAAGCCCTGATCCACTGCCTGAGAGCAAAGAGTAAACAAGAGATCCTGGCTATTAACCAGGTCTTCA
AGATGATCCCTGCTGTGGTGGATGGGGAGTTCCTACCCAAGCATCCTCAGGAGCTGCTGACCTCTATGGA
TTTTCACCCTGTCCCCAGCATCATTGGTGTCAACACAGATGAATGTGGCTGGGGAGTCCCCATGTTCATG
GGCCTTGACCATATCATAAAGAACATAACCAGAGAGACCCTGCCAGCTGTTCTGAAGAACACAGCAGCAC
GGATGATGTTGCCTCCAGAATGTAGTCACCTGCTAGTGGAGGAGTATATGGGGGACACTGAGGACCCAGA
GACCCTGCAAGCACAGTTCAGAGAGATGCTGGGGGACTTCATGTTTGTGATCCCTGCTCTCCAAGTGGCA
CATTTCCAGCGTTCCCAGGCTCCTGTCTACTTCTATGAGTTCCAGCATCTGTCCAGCTTCATCAAGCATG
TCAGGCCATCACATGTGAAGGCAGACCATGGTGATGACGTTGCCTTTGTCTTTGGCTCCTATTTGTGGGA
CATGAATTTGGACCTCACTGAGGAGGAGGAGCTGCTAAAGAGGATGATGATGAAGTACTGGGCCAATTTC
GCAAGAAATGGGAACCCCAACAGTGAGGGTCTACCCTCCTGGCCTGTGTTGGACCATGATGAGCAGTACC
TGCAGCTGGACACCCAGCCTGCTGTGGGTCGAGCCCTGAAGGCCAGAAGGCTGCAGTTCTGGACCAAGAC
TCTGCCCCAGAAGATCCAGGAGCTCAAGGGTTCTCAGGACAAGCATCATCACCACCACCATTAGTTTAAG
GGTGGGCGCGCCGACCCAGCTTTCTTGTACAAAGTGGTTGATCTAGAGGGCCCGCGGTTCGAAGGTAAGC
CTATCCCTAACCCTCTCCTCGGTCTCGATTCTACGCGTACCGGTCATCATCACCATCACCATTGAGTTTA
AACCCGCTGATCAGCCTCGACTGTGCCTTCTAGTTGCCAGCCATCTGTTGTTTGCCCCTCCCCCGTGCCT
TCCTTGACCCTGGAAGGTGCCACTCCCACTGTCCTTTCCTAATAAAATGAGGAAATTGCATCGCATTGTC
TGAGTAGGTGTCATTCTATTCTGGGGGGTGGGGTGGGGCAGGACAGCAAGGGGGAGGATTGGGAAGACAA
TAGCAGGCATGCTGGGGATGCGGTGGGCTCTATGGCTTCTGAGGCGGAAAGAACCAGCTGGGGCTCTAGG
GGGTATCCCC
[124 nt withheld, positions 4281-4404]
C
[91 nt withheld, positions 4406-4496]
A
[49 nt withheld, positions 4498-4546]
CCTTTGACGTTGGAGTCCACGTTCTTT
[37 nt withheld, positions 4574-4610]
ACCCTATCTCGGTCTATTCTTTTGATTTATAAGGGATTTTGCCGATTTCGGCCTATTGGTTAAAAAATGA
GCTGATTTAACAAAAATTTAACGCGAATTAATTCTGTGGAATGTGTGTCAGTTAGGGTGTGGAAAGTCCC
CAGGCTCCCCAGCAGGCAGAAGTATGCAAAGCATGCATCTCAATTAGTCAGCAACCAGGTGTGGAAAGTC
CCCAGGCTCCCCAGCAGGCAGAAGTATGCAAAGCATGCATCTCAATTAGTCAGCAACCATAGTCCCGCCC
CTAACTCCGCCCATCCCGCCCCTAACTCCGCCCAGTTCCGCCCATTCTCCGCCCCATGGCTGACTAATTT
TTTTTATTTATGCAGAGGCCGAGGCCGCCTCTGCCTCTGAGCTATTCCAGAAGTAGTGAGGAGGCTTTTT
TGGAGGCCTAGGCTTTTGCAAAAAGCTCCCGGGAGCTTGTATATCCATTTTCGGATCTGATCAAGAGACA
GGATGAGGATCGTTTCGCATGATTGAACAAGATGGATTGCACGCAGGTTCTCCGGCCGCTTGGGTGGAGA
GGCTATTCGGCTATGACTGGGCACAACAGACAATCGGCTGCTCTGATGCCGCCGTGTTCCGGCTGTCAGC
GCAGGGGCGCCCGGTTCTTTTTGTCAAGACCGACCTGTCCGGTGCCCTGAATGAACTGCAGGACGAGGCA
GCGCGGCTATCGTGGCTGGCCACGACGGGCGTTCCTTGCGCAGCTGTGCTCGACGTTGTCACTGAAGCGG
GAAGGGACTGGCTGCTATTGGGCGAAGTGCCGGGGCAGGATCTCCTGTCATCTCACCTTGCTCCTGCCGA
GAAAGTATCCATCATGGCTGATGCAATGCGGCGGCTGCATACGCTTGATCCGGCTACCTGCCCATTCGAC
CACCAAGCGAAACATCGCATCGAGCGAGCACGTACTCGGATGGAAGCCGGTCTTGTCGATCAGGATGATC
TGGACGAAGAGCATCAGGGGCTCGCGCCAGCCGAACTGTTCGCCAGGCTCAAGGCGCGCATGCCCGACGG
CGAGGATCTCGTCGTGACCCATGGCGATGCCTGCTTGCCGAATATCATGGTGGAAAATGGCCGCTTTTCT
GGATTCATCGACTGTGGCCGGCTGGGTGTGGCGGACCGCTATCAGGACATAGCGTTGGCTACCCGTGATA
TTGCTGAAGAGCTTGGCGGCGAATGGGCTGACCGCTTCCTCGTGCTTTACGGTATCGCCGCTCCCGATTC
GCAGCGCATCGCCTTCTATCGCCTTCTTGACGAGTTCTTCTGAGCGGGACTCTGGGGTTCGCGAAATGAC
CGACCAAGCGACGCCCAACCTGCCATCACGAGATTTCGATTCCACCGCCGCCTTCTATGAAAGGTTGGGC
TTCGGAATCGTTTTCCGGGACGCCGGCTGGATGATCCTCCAGCGCGGGGATCTCATGCTGGAGTTCTTCG
CCCACCCCAACTTGTTTATTGCAGCTTATAATGGTTACAAATAAAGCAATAGCATCACAAATTTCACAAA
TAAAGCATTTTTTTCACTGCATTCTAGTTGTGGTTTGTCCAAACTCATCAATGTATCTTATCATGTCTGT
ATACCGTCGACCTCTAGCTAGAGCTTGGCGTAATCATGGTCATAGCTGTTTCCTGTGTGAAATTGTTATC
CGCTCACAATTCCACACAACATACGAGCCGGAAGCATAAAGTGTAAAGCCTGGGGTGCCTAATGAGTGAG
CTAACTCACATTAATTGCGTTGCGCTCACTGCCCGCTTTCCAGTCGGGAAACCTGTCGTGCCAGCTGCAT
TAATGAATCGGCCAACGCGCGGGGAGAGGCGGTTTGCGTATTGGGCGCTCTTCCGCTTCCTCGCTCACTG
ACTCGCTGCGCTCGGTCGTTCGGCTGCGGCGAGCGGTATCAGCTCACTCAAAGGCGGTAATACGGTTATC
CACAGAATCAGGGGATAACGCAGGAAAGAACATGTGAGCAAAAGGCCAGCAAAAGGCCAGGAACCGTAAA
AAGGCCGCGTTGCTGGCGTTTTTCCATAGGCTCCGCCCCCCTGACGAGCATCACAAAAATCGACGCTCAA
GTCAGAGGTGGCGAAACCCGACAGGACTATAAAGATACCAGGCGTTTCCCCCTGGAAGCTCCCTCGTGCG
CTCTCCTGTTCCGACCCTGCCGCTTACCGGATACCTGTCCGCCTTTCTCCCTTCGGGAAGCGTGGCGCTT
TCTCATAGCTCACGCTGTAGGTATCTCAGTTCGGTGTAGGTCGTTCGCTCCAAGCTGGGCTGTGTGCACG
AACCCCCCGTTCAGCCCGACCGCTGCGCCTTATCCGGTAACTATCGTCTTGAGTCCAACCCGGTAAGACA
CGACTTATCGCCACTGGCAGCAGCCACTGGTAACAGGATTAGCAGAGCGAGGTATGTAGGCGGTGCTACA
GAGTTCTTGAAGTGGTGGCCTAACTACGGCTACACTAGAAGAACAGTATTTGGTATCTGCGCTCTGCTGA
AGCCAGTTACCTTCGGAAAAAGAGTTGGTAGCTCTTGATCCGGCAAACAAACCACCGCTGGTAGCGGTGG
TTTTTTTGTTTGCAAGCAGCAGATTACGCGCAGAAAAAAAGGATCTCAA
Features (pLannotate 1.2.2; 23 found; start..end, strand, type, name):
    171..1031    -  CDS            AmpR: β-lactamase; bla; confers resistance to ampicillin, carbenicillin, and related antibiotics
   1032..1136    -  promoter       AmpR promoter: bla
   1195..1247    -  misc_feature   bom (fragment): basis of mobility region from pBR322
   1402..1781    +  enhancer       CMV enhancer: human cytomegalovirus immediate early enhancer
   1782..1985    +  promoter       CMV promoter: human cytomegalovirus (CMV) immediate early promoter
   1981..2014    +  LTR            5' LTR (truncated) (fragment): truncated 5' long terminal repeat (LTR) from HIV-1
   2030..2048    +  promoter       T7 promoter: promoter for bacteriophage T7 RNA polymerase
   2078..2102    +  protein_bind   attB1: mutant version of attB; recombination site for the Gateway® BP reaction BP Clonase™
   2129..3826    +  CDS            Ces2a: EST2A_MOUSE - Also known as Ces6. Experimental evidence at protein level: Swiss-Prot protein existence level 1. Carboxylesterases that catalyzes the hydrolysis of pyrethroids pesticides. Hydrolyzes permethrin faster than cypermethrin. Hydrolyzes retinyl esters (By similarity). From Mus musculus (Mouse).
   3864..3888    -  protein_bind   attB2: mutant version of attB; recombination site for the Gateway® BP reaction BP Clonase™
   3914..3955    +  CDS            V5 tag: epitope tag from simian virus 5
   4011..4235    +  polyA_signal   bGH poly(A) signal: bovine growth hormone polyadenylation signal
   4239..4260    +  promoter       SV40 promoter (fragment): SV40 enhancer and early promoter
   4281..4709    +  rep_origin     f1 ori (sequence partly withheld): f1 bacteriophage origin of replication; arrow indicates direction of (+) strand synthesis
   4723..5052    +  promoter       SV40 promoter: SV40 enhancer and early promoter
   5119..5910    +  CDS            neo: KKA2_KLEPN - Also known as kan, nptII. Experimental evidence at protein level: Swiss-Prot protein existence level 1. Resistance to kanamycin, neomycin, paromomycin, ribostamycin, butirosin and gentamicin B. From Klebsiella pneumoniae.
   5936..6094    +  CDS            ble (fragment): BLE_KLEPN - Experimental evidence at protein level: Swiss-Prot protein existence level 1. Binding protein with a strong affinity to the bleomycin family of antibiotics. Binds to CL990; an antimitotic-antibiotic compound. From Klebsiella pneumoniae.
   6089..6210    +  polyA_signal   SV40 poly(A) signal: SV40 polyadenylation signal
   6283..6299    -  protein_bind   lac operator: The lac repressor binds to the lac operator to inhibit transcription in E. coli. This inhibition can be relieved by adding lactose or isopropyl-β-D-thiogalactopyranoside (IPTG). lac repressor encoded by lacI
   6307..6337    -  promoter       lac promoter: promoter for the E. coli lac operon
   6352..6373    -  protein_bind   CAP binding site: CAP binding activates transcription in the presence of cAMP. E. coli catabolite activator protein
   6386..6478    -  CDS            lacI (fragment): lac repressor; lacI; The lac repressor binds to the lac operator to inhibit transcription in E. coli. This inhibition can be relieved by adding lactose or isopropyl-β-D-thiogalactopyranoside (IPTG).
   6661..7249    -  rep_origin     ori: high-copy-number ColE1/pMB1/pBR322/pUC origin of replication
