[The description below was written by a language model from this plasmid's Addgene catalogue record and pLannotate feature annotations shown in this document.]
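Description:
pDEST40-CES2A-ΔC is a mammalian expression plasmid built on the Gateway destination vector pDEST40, made to produce a secreted form of mouse carboxylesterase 2A (Ces2a, also known as Ces6). In bacteria it is maintained as a high-copy plasmid through a ColE1/pUC-type origin and selected with ampicillin via the β-lactamase gene. An f1 origin is also present, along with small lac promoter/operator and lacI remnants from the backbone. For mammalian cells, a separate cassette places the neomycin phosphotransferase gene between the SV40 early promoter and an SV40 polyadenylation signal, which would allow G418 selection of stable transfectants.

The expression unit consists of the CMV immediate-early enhancer and promoter, followed by a T7 promoter that also serves as a sequencing primer site. Next comes the Ces2a open reading frame flanked by attB1 and attB2 sites, the scars of Gateway recombination, and transcription ends at the bovine growth hormone polyadenylation signal. The insert is described as a C-terminal deletion. The record does not specify which residues are removed, but the stated purpose of secreted expression suggests that the truncation removes the C-terminal sequence that normally retains carboxylesterases inside the cell. The catalogue lists an N-terminal Flag tag on the insert and C-terminal V5 and 6xHis tags. The feature table annotates only the V5 tag, downstream of attB2, and does not separately call the Flag or His sequences. The short HIV-1 LTR, ble and extra SV40 promoter fragments it reports are probably incidental annotation matches. The tags would allow detection and purification of the protein, for example from conditioned medium. The plasmid was deposited in connection with a study mapping secreted proteins that respond to exercise training in mice.
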