Addgene plasmid #200554: pDEST40-CES2A-ΔC
Purpose: Mammalian expression of secreted mouse CES2A
Depositing lab: Jonathan Long. Depositing organization: Stanford University. Publication: Organism-wide, cell-type-specific secretome mapping of exercise training in mice. Wei W, Riley NM, Lyu X, Shen X, Guo J, Raun SH, Zhao M, Moya-Garzon MD, Basu H, Sheng-Hwa Tung A, Li VL, Huang W, Wiggenhorn AL, Svensson KJ, Snyder MP, Bertozzi CR, Long JZ. Cell Metab. 2023 Apr 28:S1550-4131(23)00138-9. doi: 10.1016/j.cmet.2023.04.011. PubMed 37141889.
Backbone
  Vector backbone: pDEST40
  Vector type: Mammalian Expression
Growth in bacteria
  Bacterial resistance: Ampicillin, 100 μg/mL
  Growth temperature: 37°C
  Growth strain: DH5alpha
  Copy number: High Copy
Gene/Insert
  Gene/Insert name: Mouse Carboxylesterase 2A delta C-terminal
  Species: M. musculus (mouse)
  Entrez Gene: Ces2a (a.k.a. 9130231C15Rik, Ces6)
  Promoter: CMV promoter
  Tag / fusion protein: Flag (N terminal on insert); V5 (C terminal on insert); 6xHis (C terminal on insert)
  Cloning method: Gateway Cloning
  Sequencing primers: 5′ T7 forward; 3′ BGH reverse
Terms and licenses: Academic/Nonprofit Terms; Industry Terms: Not Available to Industry
How to cite: pDEST40-CES2A-ΔC was a gift from Jonathan Long (Addgene plasmid # 200554 ; http://n2t.net/addgene:200554 ; RRID:Addgene_200554)
